>Addgene plasmid #159005 | pMSR:MSMEG_0229:Dendra | addgene full sequence | sequence record 315379 | Addgene NGS Result
TGATAGAGTTTGTCCTCCCTATCAGTGATAGATAGGCTTAAGGAGTAATACGACTCACTATAGGGAGAAG
GAGGCCATTATGCCCTCAGACGACAAGTCCACTGAGACTCCTGACATCAAGCCCCGCAGTCGCGACGTCA
CCGACGGCCTCGAGAAGGCGGCCGCCCGTGGGATGCTCCGTGCGGTAGGCATGGGCGACGCCGACTGGGC
CAAGCCGCAGATCGGCGTCGGGTCGTCGTGGAACGAGATCACGCCGTGCAACATGTCGCTGCAGCGCCTC
GCGAAGTCGGTCAAGGACGGCGTCCACGAGGCGGGCGGCTACCCGCTCGAATTCGGCACCATCTCGGTGT
CCGACGGCATCTCGATGGGCCACGAGGGCATGCACTTCTCGCTGGTCTCGCGCGAGGTGATCGCCGACAG
CGTCGAGACCGTCGTGCAGGCCGAGCGCCTCGACGGCACGGTCCTGCTGGCCGGCTGCGACAAGTCCATT
CCGGGCATGCTCATGGCTGCCGCGCGGCTGGACCTCGCCTCGGTGTTCTTCTACAACGGCTCGATCATGC
CGGGTGTCGCGAAGCTGACCGACGGCACCGAGAAGGAAGTCACGATCATCGACGCGTTCGAGGCCGTCGG
CGCGTGCGTGCGCGGCCTGATGTCGCGTGAGGACGTCGACATCATCGAGCGCGCGATCTGCCCCGGCGAG
GGTGCCTGCGGCGGCATGTACACCGCCAACACCATGGCCAGCGCCGCCGAGGCCCTCGGCCTGTCGCTGC
CCGGCAGCGCGTCGCCGGTCGCCATCGACAAGCGCCGCGACGAGTTCGCGCGCCGCTCCGGCGAGGCCGT
CGTCGACATGCTGCGTCGCGGCATCACCGCTCGCGACATCCTCACCAAGGAGGCCTTCGAGAACGCCATC
GCCGTGGTCATGGCGTTCGGCGGGTCCACCAACGCCGTGCTGCACCTGCTGGCGATCGCCCGCGAGGCCG
AGGTGGAGCTGACGCTCGACGATTTCACGCGCGTCGGCAGCAAGGTCCCGCACCTCGCGGACGTCAAGCC
GTTCGGCCGCCATGTCATGAAGCACGTCGACGAGATCGGCGGTGTGCCCGTGGTGATGCGCGCTCTGCTG
GATGCCGGTCTGCTGAACGGCGAGTGCCTGACGGTCACGGGCAAGACCATGGCCGAGAACCTGGCCCACA
TCGCTCCCCCGGATCCCGACGGCAAGGTGCTGCGGGCCATGAACAACCCGATCCACCCGACCGGCGGCAT
CACGATCCTGCACGGCTCGCTCGCTCCCGAGGGTGCGGTGGTCAAGTCAGCCGGCTTCGATTCGGACGTG
TTCGAGGGCACTGCAAGGGTTTTCGACCGCGAACGTGCCGCGATGGACGCGCTCGAGGACGGCACCATCC
AGGCGGGCGACGTCGTGGTGATCCGCTACGAGGGCCCCAAGGGCGGTCCCGGTATGCGCGAGATGCTCGC
GATCACCGGCGCCATCAAGGGTGCGGGTCTGGGCAAGGACGTGCTGCTGATGACCGACGGTCGGTTCTCG
GGCGGTACGACGGGTCTGTGCGTCGGGCACATCGCGCCGGAGGCCGTCGACGGCGGCCCGATCGCGTTCG
TGCGCGACGGTGACCGCATCCGCCTCGACGTCGCCAAGGGCACGCTCGACGTGCTCGTCGACGAAGAAGA
GTTCGAGGCCCGCAAGGCCGGCTTCGAACCCCTGCCGCCGCGGTACAAGACCGGTGTGCTGGCCAAGTAC
ACCAAGCTGGTCCAGTCCGCCGCCGTCGGCGCAGTCTGCACCAAGCTTGGTGCGGCCGCGGGCAACACGC
CTGGCATCAATCTGATCAAGGAGGACATGCGTGTCAAGGTGCATATGGAGGGCAACGTGAACGGTCACGC
CTTCGTGATCGAGGGGGAGGGTAAGGGTAAGCCTTACGAAGGGACCCAGACCGCCAACCTCACCGTCAAG
GAGGGCGCCCCTCTCCCATTCTCGTACGATATCCTCACTACCGCGGTGCATTACGGGAACCGCGTGTTCA
CCAAGTACCCCGAGGATATCCCTGACTACTTCAAGCAGAGCTTCCCGGAGGGATACTCCTGGGAGCGGAC
GATGACCTTCGAAGACAAGGGTATCTGTACGATCCGCAGCGACATCTCGCTGGAAGGGGACTGTTTCTTC
CAGAACGTCCGTTTCAAGGGGACCAACTTTCCGCCGAACGGCCCGGTCATGCAGAAGAAGACCCTCAAGT
GGGAGCCGAGCACGGAGAAGCTGCACGTTCGGGACGGCCTCCTGGTCGGCAACATCAACATGGCGCTGCT
GCTGGAAGGCGGCGGCCACTACCTATGCGACTTCAAGACCACGTACAAAGCGAAGAAGGTCGTCCAGCTG
CCCGACGCGCACTTCGTGGACCACCGCATCGAAATCCTGGGGAACGATTCGGACTACAACAAGGTCAAGT
TGTACGAGCACGCTGTGGCACGCTATAGCCCGCTCCCGTCGCAGGTCTGGTTCGAAGGCGGCGGCGGGGA
GAACCTGTATTTCCAGGACTACAAGGACGACGACGACAAGTGATTTAAATAACCCCTTGGGGCCTCTAAA
CGGGTCTTGAGGGGTTTTTTGTTAACTAGCGTACGATCGAATTCCTGCAGCTCACGGTAACTGATGCCGT
ATTTGCAGTACCAGCGTACGGCCCACAGAATGATGTCACGCTGAAAATGCCGGCCTTTGAATGGGTTCAT
GTGCAGCTCCATCAGCAAAAGGGGATGATAAGTTTATCACCACCGACTATTTGCAACAGTGCCGTTGATC
GTGCTATGATCGACTGATGTCATCAGCGGTGGAGTGCAATGTCGTGCAATACGAATGGCGAAAAGCCGAG
CTCATCGGTCAGCTTCTCAACCTTGGGGTTACCCCCGGCGGTGTGCTGCTGGTCCACAGCTCCTTCCGTA
GCGTCCGGCCCCTCGAAGATGGGCCACTTGGACTGATCGAGGCCCTGCGTGCTACGCTGGGTCCGGGAGG
GACGCTCGTCATGCCCTCGTGGTCAGGTCTGGACGACGAGCCGTTCGATCCTGCCACGTCGCCCGTTACA
CCGGACCTTGGAGTTGTCTCTGACACATTCTGGCGCCTGCCAAATGTAAAGCGCAGCGCCCATCCATTTG
CCTTTGCGGCAGCGGGGCCACAGGCAGAGCAGATCATCTCTGATCCATTGCCCCTGCCACCTTACTCGCC
TGCAAGCCCGGTCGCCCGTGTCCATGAACTCGATGGGCAGGTACTTCTCCTCGGCGTGGGACACGATGCC
AACACGACGCTGCATCTTGCCGAGTTGATGGCAAAGGTTCCCTATGGGGTGCCGAGACACTGCACCATTC
TTCAGGATGGCAAGTTGGTACGCGTCGATTATCTCGAGAATGACCACTGCTGTGAGCGCTTTGCCTTGGC
GGACAGGTGGCTCAAGGAGAAGAGCCTTCAGAAGGAAGGTCCAGTCGGTCATGCCTTTGCTCGGTTGATC
CGCTCCCGCGACATTGTGGCGACAGCCCTGGGTCAACTGGGCCGAGATCCGTTGATCTTCCTGCATCCGC
CAGAGGCGGGATGCGAAGAATGCGATGCCGCTCGCCAGTCGATTGGCTGAGCTCATGAGCGGAGAACGAG
ATGACGTTGGAGGGGCAAGGTCGCGCTGATTGCTGGGGCAACACGGGGGATCCACTAGTTCCATGAGCGT
CAGACCCCGTAGAAAAGATCAAAGGATCTTCTTGAGATCCTTTTTTTCTGCGCGTAATCTGCTGCTTGCA
AACAAAAAAACCACCGCTACCAGCGGTGGTTTGTTTGCCGGATCAAGAGCTACCAACTCTTTTTCCGAAG
GTAACTGGCTTCAGCAGAGCGCAGATACCAAATACTGTCCTTCTAGTGTAGCCGTAGTTAGGCCACCACT
TCAAGAACTCTGTAGCACCGCCTACATACCTCGCTCTGCTAATCCTGTTACCAGTGGCTGCTGCCAGTGG
CGATAAGTCGTGTCTTACCGGGTTGGACTCAAGACGATAGTTACCGGATAAGGCGCAGCGGTCGGGCTGA
ACGGGGGGTTCGTGCACACAGCCCAGCTTGGAGCGAACGACCTACACCGAACTGAGATACCTACAGCGTG
AGCTATGAGAAAGCGCCACGCTTCCCGAGGGGAGAAAGGCGGACAGGTATCCGGTAAGCGGCAGGGTCGG
AACAGGAGAGCGCACGAGGGAGCTTCCAGGGGGAAACGCCTGGTATCTTTATAGTCCTGTCGGGTTTCGC
CACCTCTGACTTGAGCGTCGATTTTTGTGATGCTCGTCAGGGGGGCGGAGCCTATGGAAAAACGCCAGCA
ACGCGGCCTTTTTACGGTTCCTGGCCTTTTGCTGGCCTTTTGCTCACATGTTCTTTCCTGCGTTATCCCC
TGATTCTGTGGATAACCGTATTACCGCCTTTGAGTGAGCTGATACCGCTCGCCGCAGCCGAACGACCGAG
CGCAACGCGTGCGGCCGCGGTACCCGGGGATCCTCTAGAGTCGACCACCAAGGGCACCATCTCTGCTTGG
GCCACCCCGTTGGCCGCAGCCAGCTCGCTGAGAGCCGTGAACGACAGGGCGAACGCCAGCCCGCCGACGG
CGAGGGTTCCGACCGCTGCAACTCCCGGTGCAACCTTGTCCCGGTCTATTCTCTTCACTGCACCAGCTCC
AATCTGGTGTGAATGCCCCTCGTCTGTTCGCGCAGGCGGGGGGCTCTATTCGTTTGTCAGCATCGAAAGT
AGCCAGATCAGGGATGCGTTGCAACCGCGTATGCCCAGGTCAGAAGAGTCGCACAAGAGTTGCAGACCCC
TGGAAAGAAAAATGGCCAGAGGGCGAAAACACCCTCTGACCAGCGGAGCGGGCGACGGGAATCGAACCCG
CGTAGCTAGTTTGGAAGAATGGGTGTCTGCCGACCACATATGGGCCGGTCAAGATAGGTTTTTACCCCCT
CTCGGCTGCATCCTCTAAGTGGAAAGAAATTGCAGGTCGTAGAAGCGCGTTGAAGCCTGAGAGTTGCACA
GGAGTTGCAACCCGGTAGCCTTGTTCACGACGAGAGGAGACCTAGTTGGCACGTCGCGGATGGGGATCGC
TGAAGACTCAGCGCAGCGGGAGGATCCAAGCCTCATACGTCAACCCGCAGGACGGTGTGAGGTACTACGC
GCTGCAGACCTACGACAACAAGATGGACGCCGAAGCCTGGCTCGCGGGCGAGAAGCGGCTCATCGAGATG
GAGACCTGGACCCCTCCACAGGACCGGGCGAAGAAGGCAGCCGCCAGCGCCATCACGCTGGAGGAGTACA
CCCGGAAGTGGCTCGTGGAGCGCGACCTCGCAGACGGCACCAGGGATCTGTACAGCGGGCACGCGGAGCG
CCGCATCTACCCGGTGCTAGGTGAAGTGGCGGTCACAGAGATGACGCCAGCTCTGGTGCGTGCGTGGTGG
GCCGGGATGGGTAGGAAGCACCCGACTGCCCGCCGGCATGCCTACAACGTCCTCCGGGCGGTGATGAACA
CAGCGGTCGAGGACAAGCTGATCGCAGAGAACCCGTGCCGGATCGAGCAGAAGGCAGCCGATGAGCGCGA
CGTAGAGGCGCTGACGCCTGAGGAGCTGGACATCGTCGCCGCTGAGATCTTCGAGCACTACCGGATCGCG
GCATACATCCTGGCGTGGACGAGCCTCCGGTTCGGAGAGCTGATCGAGCTTCGCCGCAAGGACATCGTGG
ACGACGGCATGACGATGAAGCTCCGGGTGCGCCGTGGCGCTTCCCGCGTGGGGAACAAGATCGTCGTTGG
CAACGCCAAGACCGTCCGGTCGAAGCGTCCTGTGACGGTTCCGCCTCACGTCGCGGAGATGATCCGAGCG
CACATGAAGGACCGTACGAAGATGAACAAGGGCCCCGAGGCATTCCTGGTGACCACGACGCAGGGCAACC
GGCTGTCGAAGTCCGCGTTCACCAAGTCGCTGAAGCGTGGCTACGCCAAGATCGGTCGGCCGGAACTCCG
CATCCACGACCTCCGCGCTGTCGGCGCTACGTTCGCCGCTCAGGCAGGTGCGACGACCAAGGAGCTGATG
GCCCGTCTCGGTCACACGACTCCTAGGATGGCGATGAAGTACCAGATGGCGTCTGAGGCCCGCGACGAGG
CTATCGCTGAGGCGATGTCCAAGCTGGCCAAGACCTCCTGAAACGCAAAAAGCCCCCCTCCCAAGGACAC
TGAGTCCTAAAGAGGGGGGTTTCTTGTCAGTACGCGAAGAACCACGCCTGGCCGCGAGCGCCAGCACCGC
CGCTCTGTGCGGAGACCTGGGCACCAGCCCCGCCGCCGCCAGGAGCATTGCCGTTCCCGCCAGAAATCTA
GACGGTGACCACAACGCGCCCGCTTTGATCGGGGACGTCGAAATATTGGATCGTCGGCACCGTCACGGCC
GTGGGAGGCGGCACGATCCGCGACGTGATGATCGGCCGCATCCCCACGGTGCTGCGCAGTGAGCTCTACG
CCATCCCGGCGTTGATCTGTGCGTTCGCACGCACAGGCCCGGTGTGAGAAGGGTCTCTGACGAGCGGGAG
AACTCCCTATCAG
Features (pLannotate 1.2.2; 14 found; start..end, strand, type, name):
     15..32      +  promoter       tight TRE promoter (fragment): Tet-responsive promoter PTight, consisting of seven tet operator sequences followed by the minimal CMV promoter
     46..64      +  promoter       T7 promoter: promoter for bacteriophage T7 RNA polymerase
    113..1789    +  CDS            ilvD: ILVD_MYCTU - Experimental evidence at protein level: Swiss-Prot protein existence level 1. From Mycobacterium tuberculosis (strain ATCC 25618 / H37Rv).
   1814..2500    +  CDS            Dendra2: Dendra2 is a photoconvertible green fluorescent protein published in 2006, derived from Dendronephthya sp.. It has high acid sensitivity.
   2540..2560    +  CDS            FLAG (fragment): FLAG® epitope tag, followed by an enterokinase cleavage site
   2569..2611    +  terminator     T7 terminator (fragment): transcription terminator for bacteriophage T7 RNA polymerase
   2817..3617    +  CDS            ApmR: aminoglycoside 3-N-acetyltransferase type IV ; aac(3)IV; confers resistance to apramycin (Paget and Davies, 1996)
   3684..3701    -  misc_feature   MCS (fragment): pBluescript multiple cloning site
   3742..4330    +  rep_origin     ori: high-copy-number ColE1/pMB1/pBR322/pUC origin of replication
   4498..4526    +  misc_feature   MCS (fragment): pUC18/19 multiple cloning site
   5086..6198    +  CDS            33: VINT_BPML5 - Also known as int. Protein inferred from homology: Swiss-Prot protein existence level 3. Integrase is necessary for integration of the phage into the host genome by site-specific recombination. From Mycobacterium phage L5 (Mycobacteriophage L5).
   6260..6364    -  CDS            32 (fragment): VG32_BPML5 - Protein predicted: Swiss-Prot protein existence level 4. From Mycobacterium phage L5 (Mycobacteriophage L5).
   6420..6524    +  CDS            Y4104_STRCO (fragment): Protein inferred from homology: Swiss-Prot protein existence level 3. From Streptomyces coelicolor (strain ATCC BAA-471 / A3(2) / M145).
   6582..8       +  promoter       tight TRE promoter (fragment) (across the origin): Tet-responsive promoter PTight, consisting of seven tet operator sequences followed by the minimal CMV promoter
