[The description below was written by a language model from this plasmid's Addgene catalogue record and pLannotate feature annotations shown in this document.]
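Description:
pMSR:MSMEG_0229:Dendra is a 6.6 kb bacterial expression plasmid that doubles as an integrating mycobacterial vector, built on the pMSR:Dendra backbone as part of a systematic resource of tagged Mycobacterium smegmatis genes. It replicates in E. coli from a high-copy ColE1/pUC-type origin and is selected with apramycin through the aac(3)IV acetyltransferase gene. It has no annotated mycobacterial replication origin. Instead it carries the mycobacteriophage L5 integrase gene with adjacent phage sequence, which allows site-specific, single-copy insertion at the L5 attachment site in the mycobacterial chromosome.

The payload is the M. smegmatis open reading frame MSMEG_0229, inserted by ligation-independent cloning. The automated annotation matches this roughly 1.7 kb coding region to the M. tuberculosis IlvD protein (dihydroxy-acid dehydratase), suggesting it is the M. smegmatis homologue, although the catalogue entry itself does not name the gene product. The insert is fused at its C terminus through a Gly-Ala linker to Dendra2, a green-to-red photoconvertible fluorescent protein, followed by a single FLAG epitope and a T7 terminator.

Two promoter elements lie upstream. The record lists pmycTetO, a tet-operator-containing mycobacterial promoter. The short "tight TRE" fragments in the feature table most likely reflect its tetO sites rather than a mammalian Tet-responsive promoter. A T7 promoter sits just downstream of it, supporting the stated purpose of T7-driven expression of the fusion in E. coli. The same plasmid can therefore be used for expression in E. coli and, after integration, for tet-regulatable expression in mycobacteria, with Dendra2 for localisation or photoconversion imaging and FLAG for detection or pull-down.
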