Addgene plasmid #159005: pMSR:MSMEG_0229:Dendra
Purpose: T7 expression of C-term fluorescent fusion in E. coli
Depositing lab: Keith Derbyshire & Joseph Wade. Depositing organization: Wadsworth Center, New York State Department of Health. Publication: A Mycobacterial Systems Resource for the Research Community. Judd JA, Canestrari J, Clark R, Joseph A, Lapierre P, Lasek-Nesselquist E, Mir M, Palumbo M, Smith C, Stone M, Upadhyay A, Wirth SE, Dedrick RM, Meier CG, Russell DA, Dills A, Dove E, Kester J, Wolf ID, Zhu J, Rubin ER, Fortune S, Hatfull GF, Gray TA, Wade JT, Derbyshire KM. mBio. 2021 Mar 2;12(2). pii: mBio.02401-20. doi: 10.1128/mBio.02401-20. PubMed 33653882.
Backbone
  Vector backbone: pMSR:Dendra
  Vector type: Bacterial Expression ; Integrating Mycobacterial Expression Vector attL5
Growth in bacteria
  Bacterial resistance: Apramycin, 25 μg/mL
  Growth temperature: 37°C
  Growth strain: DH5alpha
  Copy number: High Copy
Gene/Insert
  Gene/Insert name: MSMEG_0229
  Species: M. smegmatis
  Promoter: pmycTetO
  Tag / fusion protein: Gly-Ala Linker/Dendra2/1x Flag Tag (C terminal on insert)
  Cloning method: Ligation Independent Cloning
  Sequencing primers: 5′ TGATAGAGTTTGTCCTCCCTATCAG; 3′ TCCATATGCACCTTGACACG
Terms and licenses: Academic/Nonprofit Terms; Industry Terms: Not Available to Industry
Depositor comments: NCBI reference sequence: CP000480.1. 5' cloning site: Ase1, destroyed during cloning. 3' cloning site: HindIII, not destroyed during cloning
How to cite: pMSR:MSMEG_0229:Dendra was a gift from Keith Derbyshire & Joseph Wade (Addgene plasmid # 159005 ; http://n2t.net/addgene:159005 ; RRID:Addgene_159005)
