>Addgene plasmid #159005 | pMSR:MSMEG_0229:Dendra | depositor partial sequence | sequence record 306947 | insert sequence
ATGCCCTCAGACGACAAGTCCACTGAGACTCCTGACATCAAGCCCCGCAGTCGCGACGTCACCGACGGCC
TCGAGAAGGCGGCCGCCCGTGGGATGCTCCGTGCGGTAGGCATGGGCGACGCCGACTGGGCCAAGCCGCA
GATCGGCGTCGGGTCGTCGTGGAACGAGATCACGCCGTGCAACATGTCGCTGCAGCGCCTCGCGAAGTCG
GTCAAGGACGGCGTCCACGAGGCGGGCGGCTACCCGCTCGAATTCGGCACCATCTCGGTGTCCGACGGCA
TCTCGATGGGCCACGAGGGCATGCACTTCTCGCTGGTCTCGCGCGAGGTGATCGCCGACAGCGTCGAGAC
CGTCGTGCAGGCCGAGCGCCTCGACGGCACGGTCCTGCTGGCCGGCTGCGACAAGTCCATTCCGGGCATG
CTCATGGCTGCCGCGCGGCTGGACCTCGCCTCGGTGTTCTTCTACAACGGCTCGATCATGCCGGGTGTCG
CGAAGCTGACCGACGGCACCGAGAAGGAAGTCACGATCATCGACGCGTTCGAGGCCGTCGGCGCGTGCGT
GCGCGGCCTGATGTCGCGTGAGGACGTCGACATCATCGAGCGCGCGATCTGCCCCGGCGAGGGTGCCTGC
GGCGGCATGTACACCGCCAACACCATGGCCAGCGCCGCCGAGGCCCTCGGCCTGTCGCTGCCCGGCAGCG
CGTCGCCGGTCGCCATCGACAAGCGCCGCGACGAGTTCGCGCGCCGCTCCGGCGAGGCCGTCGTCGACAT
GCTGCGTCGCGGCATCACCGCTCGCGACATCCTCACCAAGGAGGCCTTCGAGAACGCCATCGCCGTGGTC
ATGGCGTTCGGCGGGTCCACCAACGCCGTGCTGCACCTGCTGGCGATCGCCCGCGAGGCCGAGGTGGAGC
TGACGCTCGACGATTTCACGCGCGTCGGCAGCAAGGTCCCGCACCTCGCGGACGTCAAGCCGTTCGGCCG
CCATGTCATGAAGCACGTCGACGAGATCGGCGGTGTGCCCGTGGTGATGCGCGCTCTGCTGGATGCCGGT
CTGCTGAACGGCGAGTGCCTGACGGTCACGGGCAAGACCATGGCCGAGAACCTGGCCCACATCGCTCCCC
CGGATCCCGACGGCAAGGTGCTGCGGGCCATGAACAACCCGATCCACCCGACCGGCGGCATCACGATCCT
GCACGGCTCGCTCGCTCCCGAGGGTGCGGTGGTCAAGTCAGCCGGCTTCGATTCGGACGTGTTCGAGGGC
ACTGCAAGGGTTTTCGACCGCGAACGTGCCGCGATGGACGCGCTCGAGGACGGCACCATCCAGGCGGGCG
ACGTCGTGGTGATCCGCTACGAGGGCCCCAAGGGCGGTCCCGGTATGCGCGAGATGCTCGCGATCACCGG
CGCCATCAAGGGTGCGGGTCTGGGCAAGGACGTGCTGCTGATGACCGACGGTCGGTTCTCGGGCGGTACG
ACGGGTCTGTGCGTCGGGCACATCGCGCCGGAGGCCGTCGACGGCGGCCCGATCGCGTTCGTGCGCGACG
GTGACCGCATCCGCCTCGACGTCGCCAAGGGCACGCTCGACGTGCTCGTCGACGAAGAAGAGTTCGAGGC
CCGCAAGGCCGGCTTCGAACCCCTGCCGCCGCGGTACAAGACCGGTGTGCTGGCCAAGTACACCAAGCTG
GTCCAGTCCGCCGCCGTCGGCGCAGTCTGCACC
